>Addgene plasmid #111405 | pScaf-5544.1 | depositor full sequence | sequence record 209796 | pScaf-5544.1 sequence 8299 bps
CTATGCGGCATCAGAGCAGATTGTACTGAGAGTGCACCATATG
[124 nt withheld, positions 44-167]
C
[141 nt withheld, positions 169-309]
CCTTTGACGTTGGAGTCCACGTTCTTT
[37 nt withheld, positions 337-373]
ACCCTATCTCGGGCTATTCTTTTGATTTATAAGGGATTTTGCCGATTTCGGGGTACCTTTTTTAGATCTC
TGTTACACACTGTTCCGGGATGCTTATCATCTGGCGGGGATTGAGATGCCGGACTTTCATCGTGAGGATG
ACTGGTGGCGTAACGGCCAGAATCTCTATCTGGATAATCTGGAGGCGACGGGGCTGTATCAGGTGCCGTT
GTCAGCGGCACAGCCGGGCGATGTGCTGCTGTGCTGTTTTGGTTCATCAGTGCCGAATCACGCCGCAATT
TACTGCGGCGACGGCGAGCTGCTGCACCATATTCCTGAACAACTGAGCAAACGAGAGAGGTACACCGACA
AATGGCAGCGACGCACACACTCCCTCTGGCGTCACCGGGCATGGCGCGCATCTGCCTTTACGGGGATTTA
CAACGATTTGGTCGCCGCATCGACCTTCGTGTGAAAACGGGGGCTGAAGCCATCCGGGCACTGGCCACAC
AGCTCCCGGCGTTTCGTCAGAAACTGAGCGACGGCTGGTATCAGGTACGGATTGCCGGGCGGGACGTCAG
CACGTCCGGGTTAACGGCGCAGTTACATGAGACTCTGCCTGATGGCGCTGTAATTCATATTGTTCCCAGA
GTCGCCGGGGCCAAGTCAGGTGGCGTATTCCAGATTGTCCTGGGGGCTGCCGCCATTGCCGGATCATTCT
TTACCGCCGGAGCCACCCTTGCAGCATGGGGGGCAGCCATTGGGGCCGGTGGTATGACCGGCATCCTGTT
TTCTCTCGGTGCCAGTATGGTGCTCGGTGGTGTGGCGCAGATGCTGGCACCGAAAGCCAGAACTCCCCGT
ATACAGACAACGGATAACGGTAAGCAGAACACCTATTTCTCCTCACTGGATAACATGGTTGCCCAGGGCA
ATGTTCTGCCTGTTCTGTACGGGGAAATGCGCGTGGGGTCACGCGTGGTTTCTCAGGAGATCAGCACGGC
AGACGAAGGGGACGGTGGTCAGGTTGTGGTGATTGGTCGCTGATGCAAAATGTTTTATGTGAAACCGCCT
GCGGGCGGTTTTGTCATTTATGGAGCGTGAGGAATGGGTAAAGGAAGCAGTAAGGGGCATACCCCGCGCG
AAGCGAAGGACAACCTGAAGTCCACGCAGTTGCTGAGTGTGATCGATGCCATCAGCGAAGGGCCGATTGA
AGGTCCGGTGGATGGCTTAAAAAGCGTGCTGCTGAACAGTACGCCGGTGCTGGACACTGAGGGGAATACC
AACATATCCGGTGTCACGGTGGTGTTCCGGGCTGGTGAGCAGGAGCAGACTCCGCCGGAGGGATTTGAAT
CCTCCGGCTCCGAGACGGTGCTGGGTACGGAAGTGAAATATGACACGCCGATCACCCGCACCATTACGTC
TGCAAACATCGACCGTCTGCGCTTTACCTTCGGTGTACAGGCACTGGTGGAAACCACCTCAAAGGGTGAC
AGGAATCCGTCGGAAGTCCGCCTGCTGGTTCAGATACAACGTAACGGTGGCTGGGTGACGGAAAAAGACA
TCACCATTAAGGGCAAAACCACCTCGCAGTATCTGGCCTCGGTGGTGATGGGTAACCTGCCGCCGCGCCC
GTTTAATATCCGGATGCGCAGGATGACGCCGGACAGCACCACAGACCAGCTGCAGAACAAAACGCTCTGG
TCGTCATACACTGAAATCATCGATGTGAAACAGTGCTACCCGAACACGGCACTGGTCGGCGTGCAGGTGG
ACTCGGAGCAGTTCGGCAGCCAGCAGGTGAGCCGTAATTATCATCTGCGCGGGCGTATTCTGCAGGTGCC
GTCGAACTATAACCCGCAGACGCGGCAATACAGCGGTATCTGGGACGGAACGTTTAAACCGGCATACAGC
AACAACATGGCCTGGTGTCTGTGGGATATGCTGACCCATCCGCGCTACGGCATGGGGAAACGTCTTGGTG
CGGCGGATGTGGATAAATGGGCGCTGTATGTCATCGGCCAGTACTGCGACCAGTCAGTGCCGGACGGCTT
TGGCGGCACGGAGCCGCGCATCACCTGTAATGCGTACCTGACCACACAGCGTAAGGCGTGGGATGTGCTC
AGCGATTTCTGCTCGGCGATGCGCTGTATGCCGGTATGGAACGGGCAGACGCTGACGTTCGTGCAGGACC
GACCGTCGGATAAGACGTGGACCTATAACCGCAGTAATGTGGTGATGCCGGATGATGGCGCGCCGTTCCG
CTACAGCTTCAGCGCCCTGAAGGACCGCCATAATGCCGTTGAGGTGAACTGGATTGACCCGAACAACGGC
TGGGAGACGGCGACAGAGCTTGTTGAAGATACGCAGGCCATTGCCCGTTACGGTCGTAATGTTACGAAGA
TGGATGCCTTTGGCTGTACCAGCCGGGGGCAGGCACACCGCGCCGGGCTGTGGCTGATTAAAACAGAACT
GCTGGAAACGCAGACCGTGGATTTCAGCGTCGGCGCAGAAGGGCTTCGCCATGTACCGGGCGATGTTATT
GAAATCTGCGATGATGACTATGCCGGTATCAGCACCGGTGGTCGTGTGCTGGCGGTGAACAGCCAGACCC
GGACGCTGACGCTCGACCGTGAAATCACGGATCTTCCGGTGATGAGCGATATCCCGGCACTGTCAGATTT
GATCACCAGTATGGTGGCCAGCGGCTATGACTACCGGCGCGACGATGATGCGGGCTTGTGGAGTTCAGCC
GATCTGACTTATGTCATTACCTATGAAATGTGAGGACGCTATGCCTGTACCAAATCCTACAATGCCGGTG
AAAGGTGCCGGGACCACCCTGTGGGTTTATAAGGGGAGCGGTGACCCTTACGCGAATCCGCTTTCAGACG
TTGACTGGTCGCGTCTGGCAAAAGTTAAAGACCTGACGCCCGGCGAACTGACCGCTGAGTCCTATGACGA
CAGCTATCTCGATGATGAAGATGCAGACTGGACTGCGACCGGGCAGGGGCAGAAATCTGCCGGAGATACC
AGCTTCACGCTGGCGTGGATGCCCGGAGAGCAGGGGCAGCAGGCGCTGCTGGCGTGGTTTAATGAAGGCG
ATACCCGTGCCTATAAAATCCGCTTCCCGAACGGCACGGTCGATGTGTTCCGTGGCTGGGTCAGCAGTAT
CGGTAAGGCGGTGACGGCGAAGGAAGTGATCACCCGCACGGTGAAAGTCACCAATGTGGGACGTCCGTCG
ATGGCAGAAGATCGCAGCACGGTAACAGCGGCAACCGGCATGACCGTGACGCCTGCCAGCACCTCGGTGG
TGAAAGGGCAGAGCACCACGCTGACCGTGGCCTTCCAGCCGGAGGGCGTAACCGACAAGAGCTTTCGTGC
GGTGTCTGCGGATAAAACAAAAGCCACCGTGTCGGTCAGTGGTATGACCATCACCGTGAACGGCGTTGCT
GCAGGCAAGGTCAACATTCCGGTTGTATCCGGTAATGGTGAGTTTGCTGCGGTTGCAGAAATTACCGTCA
CCGCCAGTTAATCCGGAGAGTCAGCGATGTTCCTGAAAACCGAATCATTTGAACATAACGGTGTGACCGT
CACGCTTTCTGAACTGTCAGCCCTGCAGCGCATTGAGCATCTCGCCCTGATGAAACGGCAGGCAGAACAG
GCGGAGTCAGACAGCAACCGGAAGTTTACTGTGGAAGACGCCATCAGAACCGGCGCGTTTCTGGTGGCGA
TGTCCCTGTGGCATAACCATCCGCAGAAGACGCAGATGCCGTCCATGAATGAAGCCGTTAAACAGATTGA
GCAGGAAGTGCTTACCACCTGGCCCACGGAGGCAATTTCTCATGCTGAAAACGTGGTGTACCGGCTGTCT
GGTATGTATGAGTTTGTGGTGAATAATGCCCCTGAACAGACAGAGGACGCCGGGCCCGCAGAGCCTGTTT
CTGCGGGAAAGTGTTCGACGGTGAGCTGAGTTTTGCCCTGAAACTGGCGCGTGAGATGGGGCGACCCGAC
TGGCGTGCCATGCTTGCCGGGATGTCATCCACGGAGTATGCCGACTGGCACCGCTTTTACAGTACCCATT
ATTTTCATGATGTTCTGCTGGATATGCACTTTTCCGGGCTGACGTACACCGTGCTCAGCCTGTTTTTCAG
CGATCCGGATATGCATCCGCTGGATTTCAGTCTGCTGAACCGGCGCGAGGCTGACGAAGAGCCTGAAGAT
GATGTGCTGATGCAGAAAGCGGCAGGGCTTGCCGGAGGTGTCCGCTTTGGCCCGGACGGGAATGAAGTTA
TCCCCGCTTCCCCGGATGTGGCGGACATGACGGAGGATGACGTAATGCTGATGACAGTATCAGAAGGGAT
CGCAGGAGGAGTCCGGTATGGCTGAACCGGTAGGCGATCTGGTCGTTGATTTGAGTCTGGATGCGGCCAG
ATTTGACGAGCAGATGGCCAGAGTCAGGCGTCATTTTTCTGGTACGGAAAGTGATGCGAAAAAAACAGCG
GCAGTCGTTGAACAGTCGCTGAGCCGACAGGCGCTGGCTGCACAGAAAGCGGGGATTTCCGTCGGGCAGT
ATAAAGCCGCCATGCGTATGCTGCCTGCACAGTTCACCGACGTGGCCACGCAGCTTGCAGGCGGGCAAAG
TCCGTGGCTGATCCTGCTGCAACAGGGGGGGCAGGTGAAGGACTCCTTCGGCGGGATGATCCCCATGTTC
AGGGGGCTTGCCGGTGCGATCACCCTGCCGATGGTGGGGGCCACCTCGCTGGCGGTGGCGACCGGTGCGC
TGGCGTATGCCTGGTATCAGGGCAACTCAACCCTGTCCGATTTCAACAAAACGCTGGTCCTTTCCGGCAA
TCAGGCGGGACTGACGGCAGATCGTATGCTGGTCCTGTCCAGAGCCGGGCAGGCGGCAGGGCTGACGTTT
AACCAGACCAGCGAGTCACTCAGCGCACTGGTTAAGGCGGGGGTAAGCGGTGAGGCTCAGATTGCGTCCA
TCAGCCAGAGTGTGGCGCGTTTCTCCTCTGCATCCGGCGTGGAGGTGGACAAGGTCGCTGAAGCCTTCGG
GAAGCTGACCACAGACCCGACGTCGGGGCTGACGGCGATGGCTCGCCAGTTCCATAACGTGTCGGCGGAG
CAGATTGCGTATGTTGCTCAGTTGCAGCGTTCCGGCGATGAAGCCGGGGCATTGCAGGCGGCGAACGAGG
CCGCAACGAAAGGGTTTGATGACCAGACGGATCC
[124 nt withheld, positions 5588-5711]
C
[141 nt withheld, positions 5713-5853]
CCTTTGACGTTGGAGTCCACGTTCTTTAATAGTGGACTCTTGTTCCAAACTGGTTTAACACTCAGAATTC
GTAATCATGGTCATAGCTGTTTCCTGTGTGAAATTGTTATCCGCTCACAATTCCACACAACATACGAGCC
GGAAGCATAAAGTGTAAAGCCTGGGGTGCCTAATGAGTGAGCTAACTCACATTAATTGCGTTGCGCTCAC
TGCCCGCTTTCCAGTCGGGAAACCTGTCGTGCCAGCTGCATTAATGAATCGGCCAACGCGCGGGGAGAGG
CGGTTTGCGTATTGGGCGCTCTTCCGCTTCCTCGCTCACTGACTCGCTGCGCTCGGTCGTTCGGCTGCGG
CGAGCGGTATCAGCTCACTCAAAGGCGGTAATACGGTTATCCACAGAATCAGGGGATAACGCAGGAAAGA
ACATGTGAGCAAAAGGCCAGCAAAAGGCCAGGAACCGTAAAAAGGCCGCGTTGCTGGCGTTTTTCCATAG
GCTCCGCCCCCCTGACGAGCATCACAAAAATCGACGCTCAAGTCAGAGGTGGCGAAACCCGACAGGACTA
TAAAGATACCAGGCGTTTCCCCCTGGAAGCTCCCTCGTGCGCTCTCCTGTTCCGACCCTGCCGCTTACCG
GATACCTGTCCGCCTTTCTCCCTTCGGGAAGCGTGGCGCTTTCTCATAGCTCACGCTGTAGGTATCTCAG
TTCGGTGTAGGTCGTTCGCTCCAAGCTGGGCTGTGTGCACGAACCCCCCGTTCAGCCCGACCGCTGCGCC
TTATCCGGTAACTATCGTCTTGAGTCCAACCCGGTAAGACACGACTTATCGCCACTGGCAGCAGCCACTG
GTAACAGGATTAGCAGAGCGAGGTATGTAGGCGGTGCTACAGAGTTCTTGAAGTGGTGGCCTAACTACGG
CTACACTAGAAGGACAGTATTTGGTATCTGCGCTCTGCTGAAGCCAGTTACCTTCGGAAAAAGAGTTGGT
AGCTCTTGATCCGGCAAACAAACCACCGCTGGTAGCGGTGGTTTTTTTGTTTGCAAGCAGCAGATTACGC
GCAGAAAAAAAGGATCTCAAGAAGATCCTTTGATCTTTTCTACGGGGTCTGACGCTCAGTGGAACGAAAA
CTCACGTTAAGGGATTTTGGTCATGAGATTATCAAAAAGGATCTTCACCTAGATCCTTTTAAATTAAAAA
TGAAGTTTTAAATCAATCTAAAGTATATATGAGTAAACTTGGTCTGACAGTTACCAATGCTTAATCAGTG
AGGCACCTATCTCAGCGATCTGTCTATTTCGTTCATCCATAGTTGCCTGACTCCCCGTCGTGTAGATAAC
TACGATACGGGAGGGCTTACCATCTGGCCCCAGTGCTGCAATGATACCGCGAGACCCACGCTCACCGGCT
CCAGATTTATCAGCAATAAACCAGCCAGCCGGAAGGGCCGAGCGCAGAAGTGGTCCTGCAACTTTATCCG
CCTCCATCCAGTCTATTAATTGTTGCCGGGAAGCTAGAGTAAGTAGTTCGCCAGTTAATAGTTTGCGCAA
CGTTGTTGCCATTGCTACAGGCATCGTGGTGTCACGCTCGTCGTTTGGTATGGCTTCATTCAGCTCCGGT
TCCCAACGATCAAGGCGAGTTACATGATCCCCCATGTTGTGCAAAAAAGCGGTTAGCTCCTTCGGTCCTC
CGATCGTTGTCAGAAGTAAGTTGGCCGCAGTGTTATCACTCATGGTTATGGCAGCACTGCATAATTCTCT
TACTGTCATGCCATCCGTAAGATGCTTTTCTGTGACTGGTGAGTACTCAACCAAGTCATTCTGAGAATAG
TGTATGCGGCGACCGAGTTGCTCTTGCCCGGCGTCAATACGGGATAATACCGCGCCACATAGCAGAACTT
TAAAAGTGCTCATCATTGGAAAACGTTCTTCGGGGCGAAAACTCTCAAGGATCTTACCGCTGTTGAGATC
CAGTTCGATGTAACCCACTCGTGCACCCAACTGATCTTCAGCATCTTTTACTTTCACCAGCGTTTCTGGG
TGAGCAAAAACAGGAAGGCAAAATGCCGCAAAAAAGGGAATAAGGGCGACACGGAAATGTTGAATACTCA
TACTCTTCCTTTTTCAATATTATTGAAGCATTTATCAGGGTTATTGTCTCATGAGCGGATACATATTTGA
ATGTATTTAGAAAAATAAACAAATAGGGGTTCCGCGCACATTTCCCCGAAAAGTGCCACCTGACGTCTAA
GAAACCATTATTATCATGACATTAACCTATAAAAATAGGCGTATCACGAGGCCCTTTCGTCTCGCGCGTT
TCGGTGATGACGGTGAAAACCTCTGACACATGCAGCTCCCGGAGACGGTCACAGCTTGTCTGTAAGCGGA
TGCCGGGAGCAGACAAGCCCGTCAGGGCGCGTCAGCGGGTGTTGGCGGGTGTCGGGGCTGGCTTAA
Features (pLannotate 1.2.2; 18 found; start..end, strand, type, name):
     44..424     +  rep_origin     M13 ori (sequence partly withheld): M13 bacteriophage origin of replication; arrow indicates direction of (+) strand synthesis
    725..1393    +  CDS            I: TIPI_LAMBD - Protein inferred from homology: Swiss-Prot protein existence level 3. Plays a role in distal tail tip complex assembly. The tail tip complex is assembled successively with three tail tip proteins J, one tail tip protein I, one tail tip protein L and one tail tip protein K. The tail tip complex interacts with tail measure protein to initiate tail tube assembly. The formation of the tail tip complex is completed by the addition of tail tip protein M, which is followed by tail tube polymerization. May be excluded form tail tip during maturation and would be absent from virions. From
   1457..3001    +  CDS            J (fragment): TIPJ_LAMBD - Experimental evidence at protein level: Swiss-Prot protein existence level 1. Attaches the virion to the host receptor LamB, inducing viral DNA ejection. During tail assembly, initiates distal tail tip assembly by interacting with gpI, gpL and gpK. During virus entry to host cell, binds strongly to host LamB in an irreversible attachment. The binding induces structural changes in the tail leading to viral DNA injection through LamB trimeric pore. From Escherichia phage lambda (Bacteriophage lambda).
   2999..3133    +  CDS            U (fragment): TTTP_LAMBD - Experimental evidence at protein level: Swiss-Prot protein existence level 1. Plays an essential role in tail assembly by capping the rapidly polymerizing tail once it has reached its requisite length and serving as the interaction surface for the completion protein. From Escherichia phage lambda (Bacteriophage lambda).
   3144..3881    +  CDS            V: TUBE_LAMBD - Experimental evidence at protein level: Swiss-Prot protein existence level 1. Forms the phage's tail tube composed of 32 hexameric disks. When it encounters the appropriate initiation complex gpM and gpL, it assembles in hexameric rings that stack on top of each others. Multimerization ceases when the correct tail length is achieved through a mechanism dependent on tail terminator protein. From Escherichia phage lambda (Bacteriophage lambda).
   3900..4319    +  CDS            G: G_LAMBD - Experimental evidence at protein level: Swiss-Prot protein existence level 1. Promotes tail assembly by creating a scaffold for the tail tube proteins. Tail assembly proteins G and GT probably wrap the linear tape measure protein to create a tail assembly scaffold. This allows the polymerization of the tail tube protein, during which G and GT are released, therefore they are absent in the mature virion. The tail assembly protein GT is produced by a rare -1 ribosomal frameshift. The ratio of translated G/GT is about 20, and this ratio is important for proper tail assembly. From Escher
   4298..4681    +  CDS            T (fragment): GT_LAMBD - Experimental evidence at protein level: Swiss-Prot protein existence level 1. Promotes tail assembly by creating a scaffold for the tail tube proteins. Tail assembly proteins G and GT probably wrap the linear tape measure protein to create a tail assembly scaffold. This allows the polymerization of the tail tube protein, during which G and GT are released, therefore they are absent in the mature virion. The tail assembly protein GT is produced by a rare -1 ribosomal frameshift. The ratio of translated G/GT is about 20, and this ratio is important for proper tail assembly. From Esche
   4731..5612    +  CDS            H (fragment) (sequence partly withheld): TMP_LAMBD - Experimental evidence at protein level: Swiss-Prot protein existence level 1. Serves as a ruler that controls the length of tail by stopping the tail tube polymerization and is probably released from the tail shaft during infection to facilitate DNA translocation into the host cell (PubMed:2150582). Assembles into a multimeric linear form possibly stabilized by the covering tail assembly proteins G and GT (PubMed:23911548). Its C-terminus fixes the tail tip complex (J, I, L, K), thereby forming the tail assembly initiator complex (PubMed:23911548). Tail tube proteins polymerize aro
   5588..5906    +  rep_origin     f1 ori (fragment) (sequence partly withheld): f1 bacteriophage origin of replication; arrow indicates direction of (+) strand synthesis
   5957..5973    -  protein_bind   lac operator: The lac repressor binds to the lac operator to inhibit transcription in E. coli. This inhibition can be relieved by adding lactose or isopropyl-β-D-thiogalactopyranoside (IPTG). lac repressor encoded by lacI
   5981..6011    -  promoter       lac promoter: promoter for the E. coli lac operon
   6026..6047    -  protein_bind   CAP binding site: CAP binding activates transcription in the presence of cAMP. E. coli catabolite activator protein
   6060..6152    -  CDS            lacI (fragment): lac repressor; lacI; The lac repressor binds to the lac operator to inhibit transcription in E. coli. This inhibition can be relieved by adding lactose or isopropyl-β-D-thiogalactopyranoside (IPTG).
   6335..6923    -  rep_origin     ori: high-copy-number ColE1/pMB1/pBR322/pUC origin of replication
   7094..7954    -  CDS            AmpR: β-lactamase; bla; confers resistance to ampicillin, carbenicillin, and related antibiotics
   7955..8059    -  promoter       AmpR promoter: bla
   8154..8189    +  CDS            rop (fragment): Rop protein, which maintains plasmids at low copy number; rop
   8291..43      +  misc_feature   bom (fragment) (across the origin): basis of mobility region from pBR322
