>Addgene plasmid #111405 | pScaf-5544.1 | addgene full sequence | sequence record 217057 | Addgene NGS Result
CTATGCGGCATCAGAGCAGATTGTACTGAGAGTGCACCATATG
[124 nt withheld, positions 44-167]
C
[141 nt withheld, positions 169-309]
CCTTTGACGTTGGAGTCCACGTTCTTT
[37 nt withheld, positions 337-373]
ACCCTATCTCGGGCTATTCTTTTGATTTATAAGGGATTTTGCCGATTTCGGGGTACCTTTTTTAGATCTC
TGTTACACACTGTTCCGGGATGCTTATCATCTGGCGGGGATTGAGATGCCGGACTTTCATCGTGAGGATG
ACTGGTGGCGTAACGGCCAGAATCTCTATCTGGATAATCTGGAGGCGACGGGGCTGTATCAGGTGCCGTT
GTCAGCGGCACAGCCGGGCGATGTGCTGCTGTGCTGTTTTGGTTCATCAGTGCCGAATCACGCCGCAATT
TACTGCGGCGACGGCGAGCTGCTGCACCATATTCCTGAACAACTGAGCAAACGAGAGAGGTACACCGACA
AATGGCAGCGACGCACACACTCCCTCTGGCGTCACCGGGCATGGCGCGCATCTGCCTTTACGGGGATTTA
CAACGATTTGGTCGCCGCATCGACCTTCGTGTGAAAACGGGGGCTGAAGCCATCCGGGCACTGGCCACAC
AGCTCCCGGCGTTTCGTCAGAAACTGAGCGACGGCTGGTATCAGGTACGGATTGCCGGGCGGGACGTCAG
CACGTCCGGGTTAACGGCGCAGTTACATGAGACTCTGCCTGATGGCGCTGTAATTCATATTGTTCCCAGA
GTCGCCGGGGCCAAGTCAGGTGGCGTATTCCAGATTGTCCTGGGGGCTGCCGCCATTGCCGGATCATTCT
TTACCGCCGGAGCCACCCTTGCAGCATGGGGGGCAGCCATTGGGGCCGGTGGTATGACCGGCATCCTGTT
TTCTCTCGGTGCCAGTATGGTGCTCGGTGGTGTGGCGCAGATGCTGGCACCGAAAGCCAGAACTCCCCGT
ATACAGACAACGGATAACGGTAAGCAGAACACCTATTTCTCCTCACTGGATAACATGGTTGCCCAGGGCA
ATGTTCTGCCTGTTCTGTACGGGGAAATGCGCGTGGGGTCACGCGTGGTTTCTCAGGAGATCAGCACGGC
AGACGAAGGGGACGGTGGTCAGGTTGTGGTGATTGGTCGCTGATGCAAAATGTTTTATGTGAAACCGCCT
GCGGGCGGTTTTGTCATTTATGGAGCGTGAGGAATGGGTAAAGGAAGCAGTAAGGGGCATACCCCGCGCG
AAGCGAAGGACAACCTGAAGTCCACGCAGTTGCTGAGTGTGATCGATGCCATCAGCGAAGGGCCGATTGA
AGGTCCGGTGGATGGCTTAAAAAGCGTGCTGCTGAACAGTACGCCGGTGCTGGACACTGAGGGGAATACC
AACATATCCGGTGTCACGGTGGTGTTCCGGGCTGGTGAGCAGGAGCAGACTCCGCCGGAGGGATTTGAAT
CCTCCGGCTCCGAGACGGTGCTGGGTACGGAAGTGAAATATGACACGCCGATCACCCGCACCATTACGTC
TGCAAACATCGACCGTCTGCGCTTTACCTTCGGTGTACAGGCACTGGTGGAAACCACCTCAAAGGGTGAC
AGGAATCCGTCGGAAGTCCGCCTGCTGGTTCAGATACAACGTAACGGTGGCTGGGTGACGGAAAAAGACA
TCACCATTAAGGGCAAAACCACCTCGCAGTATCTGGCCTCGGTGGTGATGGGTAACCTGCCGCCGCGCCC
GTTTAATATCCGGATGCGCAGGATGACGCCGGACAGCACCACAGACCAGCTGCAGAACAAAACGCTCTGG
TCGTCATACACTGAAATCATCGATGTGAAACAGTGCTACCCGAACACGGCACTGGTCGGCGTGCAGGTGG
ACTCGGAGCAGTTCGGCAGCCAGCAGGTGAGCCGTAATTATCATCTGCGCGGGCGTATTCTGCAGGTGCC
GTCGAACTATAACCCGCAGACGCGGCAATACAGCGGTATCTGGGACGGAACGTTTAAACCGGCATACAGC
AACAACATGGCCTGGTGTCTGTGGGATATGCTGACCCATCCGCGCTACGGCATGGGGAAACGTCTTGGTG
CGGCGGATGTGGATAAATGGGCGCTGTATGTCATCGGCCAGTACTGCGACCAGTCAGTGCCGGACGGCTT
TGGCGGCACGGAGCCGCGCATCACCTGTAATGCGTACCTGACCACACAGCGTAAGGCGTGGGATGTGCTC
AGCGATTTCTGCTCGGCGATGCGCTGTATGCCGGTATGGAACGGGCAGACGCTGACGTTCGTGCAGGACC
GACCGTCGGATAAGACGTGGACCTATAACCGCAGTAATGTGGTGATGCCGGATGATGGCGCGCCGTTCCG
CTACAGCTTCAGCGCCCTGAAGGACCGCCATAATGCCGTTGAGGTGAACTGGATTGACCCGAACAACGGC
TGGGAGACGGCGACAGAGCTTGTTGAAGATACGCAGGCCATTGCCCGTTACGGTCGTAATGTTACGAAGA
TGGATGCCTTTGGCTGTACCAGCCGGGGGCAGGCACACCGCGCCGGGCTGTGGCTGATTAAAACAGAACT
GCTGGAAACGCAGACCGTGGATTTCAGCGTCGGCGCAGAAGGGCTTCGCCATGTACCGGGCGATGTTATT
GAAATCTGCGATGATGACTATGCCGGTATCAGCACCGGTGGTCGTGTGCTGGCGGTGAACAGCCAGACCC
GGACGCTGACGCTCGACCGTGAAATCACGGATCTTCCGGTGATGAGCGATATCCCGGCACTGTCAGATTT
GATCACCAGTATGGTGGCCAGCGGCTATGACTACCGGCGCGACGATGATGCGGGCTTGTGGAGTTCAGCC
GATCTGACTTATGTCATTACCTATGAAATGTGAGGACGCTATGCCTGTACCAAATCCTACAATGCCGGTG
AAAGGTGCCGGGACCACCCTGTGGGTTTATAAGGGGAGCGGTGACCCTTACGCGAATCCGCTTTCAGACG
TTGACTGGTCGCGTCTGGCAAAAGTTAAAGACCTGACGCCCGGCGAACTGACCGCTGAGTCCTATGACGA
CAGCTATCTCGATGATGAAGATGCAGACTGGACTGCGACCGGGCAGGGGCAGAAATCTGCCGGAGATACC
AGCTTCACGCTGGCGTGGATGCCCGGAGAGCAGGGGCAGCAGGCGCTGCTGGCGTGGTTTAATGAAGGCG
ATACCCGTGCCTATAAAATCCGCTTCCCGAACGGCACGGTCGATGTGTTCCGTGGCTGGGTCAGCAGTAT
CGGTAAGGCGGTGACGGCGAAGGAAGTGATCACCCGCACGGTGAAAGTCACCAATGTGGGACGTCCGTCG
ATGGCAGAAGATCGCAGCACGGTAACAGCGGCAACCGGCATGACCGTGACGCCTGCCAGCACCTCGGTGG
TGAAAGGGCAGAGCACCACGCTGACCGTGGCCTTCCAGCCGGAGGGCGTAACCGACAAGAGCTTTCGTGC
GGTGTCTGCGGATAAAACAAAAGCCACCGTGTCGGTCAGTGGTATGACCATCACCGTGAACGGCGTTGCT
GCAGGCAAGGTCAACATTCCGGTTGTATCCGGTAATGGTGAGTTTGCTGCGGTTGCAGAAATTACCGTCA
CCGCCAGTTAATCCGGAGAGTCAGCGATGTTCCTGAAAACCGAATCATTTGAACATAACGGTGTGACCGT
CACGCTTTCTGAACTGTCAGCCCTGCAGCGCATTGAGCATCTCGCCCTGATGAAACGGCAGGCAGAACAG
GCGGAGTCAGACAGCAACCGGAAGTTTACTGTGGAAGACGCCATCAGAACCGGCGCGTTTCTGGTGGCGA
TGTCCCTGTGGCATAACCATCCGCAGAAGACGCAGATGCCGTCCATGAATGAAGCCGTTAAACAGATTGA
GCAGGAAGTGCTTACCACCTGGCCCACGGAGGCAATTTCTCATGCTGAAAACGTGGTGTACCGGCTGTCT
GGTATGTATGAGTTTGTGGTGAATAATGCCCCTGAACAGACAGAGGACGCCGGGCCCGCAGAGCCTGTTT
CTGCGGGAAAGTGTTCGACGGTGAGCTGAGTTTTGCCCTGAAACTGGCGCGTGAGATGGGGCGACCCGAC
TGGCGTGCCATGCTTGCCGGGATGTCATCCACGGAGTATGCCGACTGGCACCGCTTTTACAGTACCCATT
ATTTTCATGATGTTCTGCTGGATATGCACTTTTCCGGGCTGACGTACACCGTGCTCAGCCTGTTTTTCAG
CGATCCGGATATGCATCCGCTGGATTTCAGTCTGCTGAACCGGCGCGAGGCTGACGAAGAGCCTGAAGAT
GATGTGCTGATGCAGAAAGCGGCAGGGCTTGCCGGAGGTGTCCGCTTTGGCCCGGACGGGAATGAAGTTA
TCCCCGCTTCCCCGGATGTGGCGGACATGACGGAGGATGACGTAATGCTGATGACAGTATCAGAAGGGAT
CGCAGGAGGAGTCCGGTATGGCTGAACCGGTAGGCGATCTGGTCGTTGATTTGAGTCTGGATGCGGCCAG
ATTTGACGAGCAGATGGCCAGAGTCAGGCGTCATTTTTCTGGTACGGAAAGTGATGCGAAAAAAACAGCG
GCAGTCGTTGAACAGTCGCTGAGCCGACAGGCGCTGGCTGCACAGAAAGCGGGGATTTCCGTCGGGCAGT
ATAAAGCCGCCATGCGTATGCTGCCTGCACAGTTCACCGACGTGGCCACGCAGCTTGCAGGCGGGCAAAG
TCCGTGGCTGATCCTGCTGCAACAGGGGGGGCAGGTGAAGGACTCCTTCGGCGGGATGATCCCCATGTTC
AGGGGGCTTGCCGGTGCGATCACCCTGCCGATGGTGGGGGCCACCTCGCTGGCGGTGGCGACCGGTGCGC
TGGCGTATGCCTGGTATCAGGGCAACTCAACCCTGTCCGATTTCAACAAAACGCTGGTCCTTTCCGGCAA
TCAGGCGGGACTGACGGCAGATCGTATGCTGGTCCTGTCCAGAGCCGGGCAGGCGGCAGGGCTGACGTTT
AACCAGACCAGCGAGTCACTCAGCGCACTGGTTAAGGCGGGGGTAAGCGGTGAGGCTCAGATTGCGTCCA
TCAGCCAGAGTGTGGCGCGTTTCTCCTCTGCATCCGGCGTGGAGGTGGACAAGGTCGCTGAAGCCTTCGG
GAAGCTGACCACAGACCCGACGTCGGGGCTGACGGCGATGGCTCGCCAGTTCCATAACGTGTCGGCGGAG
CAGATTGCGTATGTTGCTCAGTTGCAGCGTTCCGGCGATGAAGCCGGGGCATTGCAGGCGGCGAACGAGG
CCGCAACGAAAGGGTTTGATGACCAGACGGATCC
[124 nt withheld, positions 5588-5711]
C
[141 nt withheld, positions 5713-5853]
CCTTTGACGTTGGAGTCCACGTTCTTTAATAGTGGACTCTTGTTCCAAACTGGTTTAACACTCAGAATTC
GTAATCATGGTCATAGCTGTTTCCTGTGTGAAATTGTTATCCGCTCACAATTCCACACAACATACGAGCC
GGAAGCATAAAGTGTAAAGCCTGGGGTGCCTAATGAGTGAGCTAACTCACATTAATTGCGTTGCGCTCAC
TGCCCGCTTTCCAGTCGGGAAACCTGTCGTGCCAGCTGCATTAATGAATCGGCCAACGCGCGGGGAGAGG
CGGTTTGCGTATTGGGCGCTCTTCCGCTTCCTCGCTCACTGACTCGCTGCGCTCGGTCGTTCGGCTGCGG
CGAGCGGTATCAGCTCACTCAAAGGCGGTAATACGGTTATCCACAGAATCAGGGGATAACGCAGGAAAGA
ACATGTGAGCAAAAGGCCAGCAAAAGGCCAGGAACCGTAAAAAGGCCGCGTTGCTGGCGTTTTTCCATAG
GCTCCGCCCCCCTGACGAGCATCACAAAAATCGACGCTCAAGTCAGAGGTGGCGAAACCCGACAGGACTA
TAAAGATACCAGGCGTTTCCCCCTGGAAGCTCCCTCGTGCGCTCTCCTGTTCCGACCCTGCCGCTTACCG
GATACCTGTCCGCCTTTCTCCCTTCGGGAAGCGTGGCGCTTTCTCATAGCTCACGCTGTAGGTATCTCAG
TTCGGTGTAGGTCGTTCGCTCCAAGCTGGGCTGTGTGCACGAACCCCCCGTTCAGCCCGACCGCTGCGCC
TTATCCGGTAACTATCGTCTTGAGTCCAACCCGGTAAGACACGACTTATCGCCACTGGCAGCAGCCACTG
GTAACAGGATTAGCAGAGCGAGGTATGTAGGCGGTGCTACAGAGTTCTTGAAGTGGTGGCCTAACTACGG
CTACACTAGAAGAACAGTATTTGGTATCTGCGCTCTGCTGAAGCCAGTTACCTTCGGAAAAAGAGTTGGT
AGCTCTTGATCCGGCAAACAAACCACCGCTGGTAGCGGTGGTTTTTTTGTTTGCAAGCAGCAGATTACGC
GCAGAAAAAAAGGATCTCAAGAAGATCCTTTGATCTTTTCTACGGGGTCTGACGCTCAGTGGAACGAAAA
CTCACGTTAAGGGATTTTGGTCATGAGATTATCAAAAAGGATCTTCACCTAGATCCTTTTAAATTAAAAA
TGAAGTTTTAAATCAATCTAAAGTATATATGAGTAAACTTGGTCTGACAGTTACCAATGCTTAATCAGTG
AGGCACCTATCTCAGCGATCTGTCTATTTCGTTCATCCATAGTTGCCTGACTCCCCGTCGTGTAGATAAC
TACGATACGGGAGGGCTTACCATCTGGCCCCAGTGCTGCAATGATACCGCGAGACCCACGCTCACCGGCT
CCAGATTTATCAGCAATAAACCAGCCAGCCGGAAGGGCCGAGCGCAGAAGTGGTCCTGCAACTTTATCCG
CCTCCATCCAGTCTATTAATTGTTGCCGGGAAGCTAGAGTAAGTAGTTCGCCAGTTAATAGTTTGCGCAA
CGTTGTTGCCATTGCTACAGGCATCGTGGTGTCACGCTCGTCGTTTGGTATGGCTTCATTCAGCTCCGGT
TCCCAACGATCAAGGCGAGTTACATGATCCCCCATGTTGTGCAAAAAAGCGGTTAGCTCCTTCGGTCCTC
CGATCGTTGTCAGAAGTAAGTTGGCCGCAGTGTTATCACTCATGGTTATGGCAGCACTGCATAATTCTCT
TACTGTCATGCCATCCGTAAGATGCTTTTCTGTGACTGGTGAGTACTCAACCAAGTCATTCTGAGAATAG
TGTATGCGGCGACCGAGTTGCTCTTGCCCGGCGTCAATACGGGATAATACCGCGCCACATAGCAGAACTT
TAAAAGTGCTCATCATTGGAAAACGTTCTTCGGGGCGAAAACTCTCAAGGATCTTACCGCTGTTGAGATC
CAGTTCGATGTAACCCACTCGTGCACCCAACTGATCTTCAGCATCTTTTACTTTCACCAGCGTTTCTGGG
TGAGCAAAAACAGGAAGGCAAAATGCCGCAAAAAAGGGAATAAGGGCGACACGGAAATGTTGAATACTCA
TACTCTTCCTTTTTCAATATTATTGAAGCATTTATCAGGGTTATTGTCTCATGAGCGGATACATATTTGA
ATGTATTTAGAAAAATAAACAAATAGGGGTTCCGCGCACATTTCCCCGAAAAGTGCCACCTGACGTCTAA
GAAACCATTATTATCATGACATTAACCTATAAAAATAGGCGTATCACGAGGCCCTTTCGTCTCGCGCGTT
TCGGTGATGACGGTGAAAACCTCTGACACATGCAGCTCCCGGAGACGGTCACAGCTTGTCTGTAAGCGGA
TGCCGGGAGCAGACAAGCCCGTCAGGGCGCGTCAGCGGGTGTTGGCGGGTGTCGGGGCTGGCTTAA
Features (pLannotate 1.2.2; 18 found; start..end, strand, type, name):
     44..424     +  rep_origin     M13 ori (sequence partly withheld): M13 bacteriophage origin of replication; arrow indicates direction of (+) strand synthesis
    725..1393    +  CDS            I: TIPI_LAMBD - Protein inferred from homology: Swiss-Prot protein existence level 3. Plays a role in distal tail tip complex assembly. The tail tip complex is assembled successively with three tail tip proteins J, one tail tip protein I, one tail tip protein L and one tail tip protein K. The tail tip complex interacts with tail measure protein to initiate tail tube assembly. The formation of the tail tip complex is completed by the addition of tail tip protein M, which is followed by tail tube polymerization. May be excluded form tail tip during maturation and would be absent from virions. From
   1457..3001    +  CDS            J (fragment): TIPJ_LAMBD - Experimental evidence at protein level: Swiss-Prot protein existence level 1. Attaches the virion to the host receptor LamB, inducing viral DNA ejection. During tail assembly, initiates distal tail tip assembly by interacting with gpI, gpL and gpK. During virus entry to host cell, binds strongly to host LamB in an irreversible attachment. The binding induces structural changes in the tail leading to viral DNA injection through LamB trimeric pore. From Escherichia phage lambda (Bacteriophage lambda).
   2999..3133    +  CDS            U (fragment): TTTP_LAMBD - Experimental evidence at protein level: Swiss-Prot protein existence level 1. Plays an essential role in tail assembly by capping the rapidly polymerizing tail once it has reached its requisite length and serving as the interaction surface for the completion protein. From Escherichia phage lambda (Bacteriophage lambda).
   3144..3881    +  CDS            V: TUBE_LAMBD - Experimental evidence at protein level: Swiss-Prot protein existence level 1. Forms the phage's tail tube composed of 32 hexameric disks. When it encounters the appropriate initiation complex gpM and gpL, it assembles in hexameric rings that stack on top of each others. Multimerization ceases when the correct tail length is achieved through a mechanism dependent on tail terminator protein. From Escherichia phage lambda (Bacteriophage lambda).
   3900..4319    +  CDS            G: G_LAMBD - Experimental evidence at protein level: Swiss-Prot protein existence level 1. Promotes tail assembly by creating a scaffold for the tail tube proteins. Tail assembly proteins G and GT probably wrap the linear tape measure protein to create a tail assembly scaffold. This allows the polymerization of the tail tube protein, during which G and GT are released, therefore they are absent in the mature virion. The tail assembly protein GT is produced by a rare -1 ribosomal frameshift. The ratio of translated G/GT is about 20, and this ratio is important for proper tail assembly. From Escher
   4298..4681    +  CDS            T (fragment): GT_LAMBD - Experimental evidence at protein level: Swiss-Prot protein existence level 1. Promotes tail assembly by creating a scaffold for the tail tube proteins. Tail assembly proteins G and GT probably wrap the linear tape measure protein to create a tail assembly scaffold. This allows the polymerization of the tail tube protein, during which G and GT are released, therefore they are absent in the mature virion. The tail assembly protein GT is produced by a rare -1 ribosomal frameshift. The ratio of translated G/GT is about 20, and this ratio is important for proper tail assembly. From Esche
   4731..5612    +  CDS            H (fragment) (sequence partly withheld): TMP_LAMBD - Experimental evidence at protein level: Swiss-Prot protein existence level 1. Serves as a ruler that controls the length of tail by stopping the tail tube polymerization and is probably released from the tail shaft during infection to facilitate DNA translocation into the host cell (PubMed:2150582). Assembles into a multimeric linear form possibly stabilized by the covering tail assembly proteins G and GT (PubMed:23911548). Its C-terminus fixes the tail tip complex (J, I, L, K), thereby forming the tail assembly initiator complex (PubMed:23911548). Tail tube proteins polymerize aro
   5588..5906    +  rep_origin     f1 ori (fragment) (sequence partly withheld): f1 bacteriophage origin of replication; arrow indicates direction of (+) strand synthesis
   5957..5973    -  protein_bind   lac operator: The lac repressor binds to the lac operator to inhibit transcription in E. coli. This inhibition can be relieved by adding lactose or isopropyl-β-D-thiogalactopyranoside (IPTG). lac repressor encoded by lacI
   5981..6011    -  promoter       lac promoter: promoter for the E. coli lac operon
   6026..6047    -  protein_bind   CAP binding site: CAP binding activates transcription in the presence of cAMP. E. coli catabolite activator protein
   6060..6152    -  CDS            lacI (fragment): lac repressor; lacI; The lac repressor binds to the lac operator to inhibit transcription in E. coli. This inhibition can be relieved by adding lactose or isopropyl-β-D-thiogalactopyranoside (IPTG).
   6335..6923    -  rep_origin     ori: high-copy-number ColE1/pMB1/pBR322/pUC origin of replication
   7094..7954    -  CDS            AmpR: β-lactamase; bla; confers resistance to ampicillin, carbenicillin, and related antibiotics
   7955..8059    -  promoter       AmpR promoter: bla
   8154..8189    +  CDS            rop (fragment): Rop protein, which maintains plasmids at low copy number; rop
   8291..43      +  misc_feature   bom (fragment) (across the origin): basis of mobility region from pBR322
