[The description below was written by a language model from this plasmid's Addgene catalogue record and pLannotate feature annotations shown in this document.]
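Description:
pScaf-5544.1 is an 8,299 bp bacterial phagemid built on the pScaf backbone and designed to produce a custom single-stranded DNA scaffold of 5,544 bases (version 1) for DNA origami. It is maintained in E. coli as a double-stranded, high-copy plasmid through a ColE1/pUC-type origin and is selected with ampicillin via the β-lactamase gene and its native promoter. Small remnants of earlier cloning vectors are also annotated: a lac promoter, lac operator and CAP site, a lacI fragment, and rop and bom fragments. The record assigns them no function in this construct.

The feature that defines the design is a pair of filamentous phage origin elements on the same strand. A full M13 origin lies upstream of the insert, and a partial f1 origin fragment lies downstream. In this type of arrangement the complete origin starts (+) strand rolling-circle synthesis, and the truncated copy most plausibly acts as a terminator. Only the segment between the two would then be released and packaged as circular ssDNA, leaving out the plasmid origin and resistance marker. This fits a scaffold length well below the full plasmid size.

The 5,163 bp insert, named pScaf-GH', was cloned between KpnI and BamHI sites that are both retained. The annotation shows it is made of bacteriophage lambda tail-gene sequence, with I, V and G complete and J, U, T and H as fragments. No promoter is annotated upstream of these reading frames, so they appear to serve as sequence filler that sets scaffold length and composition rather than as expressed genes. Producing ssDNA requires an F-pilus-bearing host strain. The record does not describe the source of the phage helper functions.
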