Addgene plasmid #111405: pScaf-5544.1
Purpose: pScaf phagemid with insert for generating DNA origami scaffold 5544 bases in length (v1)
Depositing lab: Shawn Douglas. Depositing organization: University of California, San Francisco (UCSF). Publication: Construction of a novel phagemid to produce custom DNA origami scaffolds. Nafisi PM, Aksel T, Douglas SM. Synth Biol (Oxf). 2018 Jan;3(1). doi: 10.1093/synbio/ysy015. Epub 2018 Aug 9. PubMed 30984875.
Backbone
  Vector backbone: pScaf
  Backbone size w/o insert (bp): 3154
  Total vector size (bp): 8299
  Modifications to backbone: Sequence inserted between KpnI/BamHI restriction sites
  Vector type: Bacterial Expression
Growth in bacteria
  Bacterial resistance: Ampicillin, 100 μg/mL
  Growth temperature: 37°C
  Growth strain: DH5alpha
  Growth instructions: 37°C for plasmid growth, 30°C for phagemid ssDNA preparation (if transformed into HFR/F+/F' strain)
  Copy number: High Copy
Gene/Insert
  Gene/Insert name: pScaf-GH'
  Insert size (bp): 5163
  Cloning method: Restriction Enzyme; 5′ cloning site KpnI (not destroyed); 3′ cloning site BamHI (not destroyed)
  Sequencing primers: 5′ TAAGGGATTTTGCCGATTTC; 3′ CACAGGAAACAGCTATGACCATGATT
Terms and licenses: Academic/Nonprofit Terms; Industry Terms: Not Available to Industry
Depositor comments: Preprint available at https://www.biorxiv.org/content/early/2018/04/27/309682
How to cite: pScaf-5544.1 was a gift from Shawn Douglas (Addgene plasmid # 111405 ; http://n2t.net/addgene:111405 ; RRID:Addgene_111405)
